Addgene plasmid #105038: pKLV2-U6gRNA5(Nprl2-g2)-PGKpuroBFP-W
Purpose: Lentiviral gRNA plasmid targeting mouse Nprl2 , co-expression of TagBFP
Depositing lab: Kosuke Yusa. Depositing organization: Wellcome Sanger Institute. Publication: Genome-wide CRISPR-KO Screen Uncovers mTORC1-Mediated Gsk3 Regulation in Naive Pluripotency Maintenance and Dissolution. Li M, Yu JSL, Tilgner K, Ong SH, Koike-Yusa H, Yusa K. Cell Rep. 2018 Jul 10;24(2):489-502. doi: 10.1016/j.celrep.2018.06.027. PubMed 29996108.
Backbone
  Vector backbone: pKLV2-U6gRNA5(BbsI)-PGKpuroBFP-W
  Backbone manufacturer: Yusa Lab
  Vector type: Mammalian Expression, Lentiviral, CRISPR
  Selectable markers: Puromycin
Growth in bacteria
  Bacterial resistance: Ampicillin, 100 μg/mL
  Growth temperature: 37°C
  Growth strain: NEB Stable
  Copy number: High Copy
Gene/Insert
  Gene/Insert name: Nprl2
  gRNA/shRNA sequence: CGGCCAGCTTTTTAACGAT
  Species: M. musculus (mouse)
  Entrez Gene: Nprl2 (a.k.a. G21, NPR2L, Tusc4, 2810446G01Rik)
  Promoter: U6
  Cloning method: Restriction Enzyme; 5′ cloning site BbsI (destroyed during cloning); 3′ cloning site BbsI (destroyed during cloning)
  Sequencing primers: 5′ LKO.1 5'
Terms and licenses: Academic/Nonprofit Terms; Industry Terms: Not Available to Industry
How to cite: pKLV2-U6gRNA5(Nprl2-g2)-PGKpuroBFP-W was a gift from Kosuke Yusa (Addgene plasmid # 105038 ; http://n2t.net/addgene:105038 ; RRID:Addgene_105038)
