[The description below was written by a language model from this plasmid's Addgene catalogue record and pLannotate feature annotations shown in this document.]
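Description:
pKLV2-U6gRNA5(Nprl2-g2)-PGKpuroBFP-W is an HIV-1-based lentiviral CRISPR guide RNA vector of about 8.65 kb, built on the pKLV2-U6gRNA5(BbsI)-PGKpuroBFP-W backbone. It is maintained in E. coli through a high-copy ColE1/pUC-type origin and an ampicillin resistance gene. The plasmid frame also carries an f1 origin, lac-derived remnants, and T7 and T3 promoters. The viral genome is transcribed in packaging cells from a CMV enhancer/promoter fused to a truncated 5' LTR. It contains the Ψ packaging signal with a gag fragment, the Rev response element for Rev-dependent nuclear export, and the cPPT/CTS. It ends in a second truncated LTR followed by a bGH polyadenylation signal. Cas9 is not annotated anywhere on the plasmid, so the nuclease must be supplied separately.

The payload consists of two expression units. A human U6 RNA polymerase III promoter drives a guide directed against mouse Nprl2. The guide was inserted between two BbsI sites that were destroyed during cloning, and it is joined to a Streptococcus pyogenes tracrRNA-derived scaffold. Downstream, the mouse PGK promoter drives puromycin N-acetyltransferase followed by TagBFP. The two reading frames are separated by a short unannotated gap, and the record does not state what links them. A WPRE follows to enhance transcript expression. Transduced mammalian cells can therefore be selected with puromycin or tracked and sorted by blue fluorescence. The "g2" in the name suggests that this is one of several guides against the gene. The associated work concerns a genome-wide CRISPR knockout screen on mTORC1-mediated Gsk3 regulation in naive pluripotency, which is consistent with use for targeted Nprl2 knockout in Cas9-expressing mouse cells.
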