Features (pLannotate 1.2.2; 28 found; start..end, strand, type, name):
     30..458     -  rep_origin     f1 ori (sequence partly withheld): f1 bacteriophage origin of replication; arrow indicates direction of (+) strand synthesis
    463..618     -  CDS            lacZα (fragment): LacZα fragment of β-galactosidase; lacZ fragment
    626..644     +  promoter       T7 promoter: promoter for bacteriophage T7 RNA polymerase
    658..958     +  enhancer       CMV enhancer: human cytomegalovirus immediate early enhancer
    959..1158    +  promoter       CMV promoter: human cytomegalovirus (CMV) immediate early promoter
   1176..1356    +  LTR            5' LTR (truncated): truncated 5' long terminal repeat (LTR) from HIV-1
   1403..1528    +  misc_feature   HIV-1 Ψ: packaging signal of human immunodeficiency virus type 1
   1512..1850    +  CDS            HIV-1 gag (fragment): gag protein from human immunodeficiency virus 1; gag
   2027..2260    +  misc_feature   RRE: The Rev response element (RRE) of HIV-1 allows for Rev-dependent mRNA export from the nucleus to the cytoplasm.
   2637..2737    +  CDS            Rev (fragment): human immunodeficiency virus 1 (HIV-1) Rev protein; rev; enhances nuclear export of unspliced and incompletely spliced viral mRNAs
   2787..2904    +  misc_feature   cPPT/CTS: central polypurine tract and central termination sequence of HIV-1
   2979..3219    +  promoter       U6 promoter: RNA polymerase III promoter for human U6 snRNA
   3266..3333    +  misc_RNA       tracrRNA (fragment): trans-activating CRISPR RNA for the Streptococcus pyogenes CRISPR/Cas9 system
   3356..3855    +  promoter       PGK promoter: mouse phosphoglycerate kinase 1 promoter
   3895..4491    +  CDS            PuroR (fragment): puromycin N-acetyltransferase; pac from Streptomyces; confers resistance to puromycin
   4564..5262    +  CDS            TagBFP: TagBFP is a basic (constitutively fluorescent) blue fluorescent protein published in 2008, derived from Entacmaea quadricolor. It is reported to be a very rapidly-maturing monomer with very low acid sensitivity.
   5274..5860    +  misc_feature   WPRE: woodchuck hepatitis virus posttranscriptional regulatory element
   5854..6000    +  CDS            nef (fragment): NEF_HV1LA - Experimental evidence at protein level: Swiss-Prot protein existence level 1. Extracellular Nef protein targets CD4(+) T-lymphocytes for apoptosis by interacting with CXCR4 surface receptors. From Human immunodeficiency virus type 1 group M subtype B (isolate Lai) (HIV-1).
   6008..6186    +  LTR            5' LTR (truncated): truncated 5' long terminal repeat (LTR) from HIV-1
   6212..6323    +  polyA_signal   bGH poly(A) signal: bovine growth hormone polyadenylation signal
   6462..6480    -  promoter       T3 promoter: promoter for bacteriophage T3 RNA polymerase
   6525..6541    -  protein_bind   lac operator: The lac repressor binds to the lac operator to inhibit transcription in E. coli. This inhibition can be relieved by adding lactose or isopropyl-β-D-thiogalactopyranoside (IPTG). lac repressor encoded by lacI
   6549..6579    -  promoter       lac promoter: promoter for the E. coli lac operon
   6594..6615    -  protein_bind   CAP binding site: CAP binding activates transcription in the presence of cAMP. E. coli catabolite activator protein
   6628..6720    -  CDS            lacI (fragment): lac repressor; lacI; The lac repressor binds to the lac operator to inhibit transcription in E. coli. This inhibition can be relieved by adding lactose or isopropyl-β-D-thiogalactopyranoside (IPTG).
   6903..7491    -  rep_origin     ori: high-copy-number ColE1/pMB1/pBR322/pUC origin of replication
   7662..8522    -  CDS            AmpR: β-lactamase; bla; confers resistance to ampicillin, carbenicillin, and related antibiotics
   8523..8627    -  promoter       AmpR promoter: bla
>Addgene plasmid #105038 | pKLV2-U6gRNA5(Nprl2-g2)-PGKpuroBFP-W | depositor full sequence | sequence record 199140 | Full Sequence
CTAAATTGTAAGCGTTAATATTTTGTTAAAATTCGCGTTAAATTTTTGTTAAATCAGCTCATTTTTTAAC
CAATAGGCCGAAATCGGCAAAATCCCTTATAAATCAAAAGAATAGACCGAGATAGGGT
[37 nt withheld, positions 129-165]
AAAGAACGTGGACTCCAACGTCAAAGG
[49 nt withheld, positions 193-241]
T
[91 nt withheld, positions 243-333]
G
[124 nt withheld, positions 335-458]
CCCATTCGCCATTCAGGCTGCGCAACTGTTGGGAAGGGCGATCGGTGCGGGCCTCTTCGCTATTACGCCA
GCTGGCGAAAGGGGGATGTGCTGCAAGGCGATTAAGTTGGGTAACGCCAGGGTTTTCCCAGTCACGACGT
TGTAAAACGACGGCCAGTGAGCGCGCGTAATACGACTCACTATAGGGCGAATTGACTAGTACATAACTTA
CGGTAAATGGCCCGCCTGGCTGACCGCCCAACGACCCCCGCCCATTGACGTCAATAATGACGTATGTTCC
CATAGTAACGCCAATAGGGACTTTCCATTGACGTCAATGGGTGGAGTATTTACGGTAAACTGCCCACTTG
GCAGTACATCAAGTGTATCATATGCCAAGTACGCCCCCTATTGACGTCAATGACGGTAAATGGCCCGCCT
GGCATTATGCCCAGTACATGACCTTATGGGACTTTCCTACTTGGCAGTACATCTACGTATTAGTCATCGC
TATTACCATGGTGATGCGGTTTTGGCAGTACATCAATGGGCGTGGATAGCGGTTTGACTCACGGGGATTT
CCAAGTCTCCACCCCATTGACGTCAATGGGAGTTTGTTTTGGCACCAAAATCAACGGGACTTTCCAAAAT
GTCGTAACAACTCCGCCCCATTGACGCAAATGGGCGGTAGGCGTGTACGGTGGGAGGTCTATATAAGCAG
CGCGTTTTGCCTGTACTGGGTCTCTCTGGTTAGACCAGATCTGAGCCTGGGAGCTCTCTGGCTAACTAGG
GAACCCACTGCTTAAGCCTCAATAAAGCTTGCCTTGAGTGCTTCAAGTAGTGTGTGCCCGTCTGTTGTGT
GACTCTGGTAACTAGAGATCCCTCAGACCCTTTTAGTCAGTGTGGAAAATCTCTAGCAGTGGCGCCCGAA
CAGGGACTTGAAAGCGAAAGGGAAACCAGAGGAGCTCTCTCGACGCAGGACTCGGCTTGCTGAAGCGCGC
ACGGCAAGAGGCGAGGGGCGGCGACTGGTGAGTACGCCAAAAATTTTGACTAGCGGAGGCTAGAAGGAGA
GAGATGGGTGCGAGAGCGTCAGTATTAAGCGGGGGAGAATTAGATCGCGATGGGAAAAAATTCGGTTAAG
GCCAGGGGGAAAGAAAAAATATAAATTAAAACATATAGTATGGGCAAGCAGGGAGCTAGAACGATTCGCA
GTTAATCCTGGCCTGTTAGAAACATCAGAAGGCTGTAGACAAATACTGGGACAGCTACAACCATCCCTTC
AGACAGGATCAGAAGAACTTAGATCATTATATAATACAGTAGCAACCCTCTATTGTGTGCATCAAAGGAT
AGAGATAAAAGACACCAAGGAAGCTTTAGACAAGATAGAGGAAGAGCAAAACAAAAGTAAGACCACCGCA
CAGCAAGCGGCCGGCCGCGCTGATCTTCAGACCTGGAGGAGGAGATATGAGGGACAATTGGAGAAGTGAA
TTATATAAATATAAAGTAGTAAAAATTGAACCATTAGGAGTAGCACCCACCAAGGCAAAGAGAAGAGTGG
TGCAGAGAGAAAAAAGAGCAGTGGGAATAGGAGCTTTGTTCCTTGGGTTCTTGGGAGCAGCAGGAAGCAC
TATGGGCGCAGCGTCAATGACGCTGACGGTACAGGCCAGACAATTATTGTCTGGTATAGTGCAGCAGCAG
AACAATTTGCTGAGGGCTATTGAGGCGCAACAGCATCTGTTGCAACTCACAGTCTGGGGCATCAAGCAGC
TCCAGGCAAGAATCCTGGCTGTGGAAAGATACCTAAAGGATCAACAGCTCCTGGGGATTTGGGGTTGCTC
TGGAAAACTCATTTGCACCACTGCTGTGCCTTGGAATGCTAGTTGGAGTAATAAATCTCTGGAACAGATT
TGGAATCACACGACCTGGATGGAGTGGGACAGAGAAATTAACAATTACACAAGCTTAATACACTCCTTAA
TTGAAGAATCGCAAAACCAGCAAGAAAAGAATGAACAAGAATTATTGGAATTAGATAAATGGGCAAGTTT
GTGGAATTGGTTTAACATAACAAATTGGCTGTGGTATATAAAATTATTCATAATGATAGTAGGAGGCTTG
GTAGGTTTAAGAATAGTTTTTGCTGTACTTTCTATAGTGAATAGAGTTAGGCAGGGATATTCACCATTAT
CGTTTCAGACCCACCTCCCAACCCCGAGGGGACCCGACAGGCCCGAAGGAATAGAAGAAGAAGGTGGAGA
GAGAGACAGAGACAGATCCATTCGATTAGTGAACGGATCGGCACTGCGTGCGCCAATTCTGCAGACAAAT
GGCAGTATTCATCCACAATTTTAAAAGAAAAGGGGGGATTGGGGGGTACAGTGCAGGGGAAAGAATAGTA
GACATAATAGCAACAGACATACAAACTAAAGAATTACAAAAACAAATTACAAAAATTCAAAATTTTCGGG
TTTATTACAGGGACAGCAGAGATCCAGTTTGGTTAGTACCGGGCCCTACGCGTCCAAGGTCGGGCAGGAA
GAGGGCCTATTTCCCATGATTCCTTCATATTTGCATATACGATACAAGGCTGTTAGAGAGATAATTAGAA
TTAATTTGACTGTAAACACAAAGATATTAGTACAAAATACGTGACGTAGAAAGTAATAATTTCTTGGGTA
GTTTGCAGTTTTAAAATTATGTTTTAAAATGGACTATCATATGCTTACCGTAACTTGAAAGTATTTCGAT
TTCTTGGCTTTATATATCTTGTGGAAAGGACGAAACACCGCGGCCAGCTTTTTAACGATGTTTAAGAGCT
ATGCTGGAAACAGCATAGCAAGTTTAAATAAGGCTAGTCCGTTATCAACTTGAAAAAGTGGCACCGAGTC
GGTGCTTTTTTTGGATCCAATTCTACCGGGTAGGGGAGGCGCTTTTCCCAAGGCAGTCTGGAGCATGCGC
TTTAGCAGCCCCGCTGGGCACTTGGCGCTACACAAGTGGCCTCTGGCCTCGCACACATTCCACATCCACC
GGTAGGCGCCAACCGGCTCCGTTCTTTGGTGGCCCCTTCGCGCCACCTTCTACTCCTCCCCTAGTCAGGA
AGTTCCCCCCCGCCCCGCAGCTCGCGTCGTGCAGGACGTGACAAATGGAAGTAGCACGTCTCACTAGTCT
CGTGCAGATGGACAGCACCGCTGAGCAATGGAAGCGGGTAGGCCTTTGGGGCAGCGGCCAATAGCAGCTT
TGCTCCTTCGCTTTCTGGGCTCAGAGGCTGGGAAGGGGTGGGTCCGGGGGCGGGCTCAGGGGCGGGCTCA
GGGGCGGGGCGGGCGCCCGAAGGTCCTCCGGAGGCCCGGCATTCTGCACGCTTCAAAAGCGCACGTCTGC
CGCGCTGTTCTCCTCTTCCTCATCTCCGGGCCTTTCGACCTGCATCCATCTAGATCTCGAGCAGCTGAAG
CTTACCATGACCGAGTACAAGCCCACGGTGCGCCTCGCCACCCGCGACGACGTCCCCAGGGCCGTACGCA
CCCTCGCCGCCGCGTTCGCCGACTACCCCGCCACGCGCCACACCGTCGATCCGGACCGCCACATCGAGCG
GGTCACCGAGCTGCAAGAACTCTTCCTCACGCGCGTCGGGCTCGACATCGGCAAGGTGTGGGTCGCGGAC
GACGGCGCCGCGGTGGCGGTCTGGACCACGCCGGAGAGCGTCGAAGCGGGGGCGGTGTTCGCCGAGATCG
GCCCGCGCATGGCCGAGTTGAGCGGTTCCCGGCTGGCCGCGCAGCAACAGATGGAAGGCCTCCTGGCGCC
GCACCGGCCCAAGGAGCCCGCGTGGTTCCTGGCCACCGTCGGCGTCTCGCCCGACCACCAGGGCAAGGGT
CTGGGCAGCGCCGTCGTGCTCCCCGGAGTGGAGGCGGCCGAGCGCGCCGGGGTGCCCGCCTTCCTGGAGA
CCTCCGCGCCCCGCAACCTCCCCTTCTACGAGCGGCTCGGCTTCACCGTCACCGCCGACGTCGAGGTGCC
CGAAGGACCGCGCACCTGGTGCATGACCCGCAAGCCCGGTGCCGGCGGCGGGTCCGGAGGAGAGGGCAGA
GGAAGTCTCCTAACATGCGGTGACGTGGAGGAGAATCCTGGCCCAATGAGCGAGCTGATTAAGGAGAACA
TGCACATGAAGCTGTACATGGAGGGCACCGTGGACAACCATCACTTCAAGTGCACATCCGAGGGCGAAGG
CAAGCCCTACGAGGGCACCCAGACCATGAGAATCAAGGTGGTCGAGGGCGGCCCTCTCCCCTTCGCCTTC
GACATCCTGGCTACTAGCTTCCTCTACGGCAGCAAGACCTTCATCAACCACACCCAGGGCATCCCCGACT
TCTTCAAGCAGTCCTTCCCTGAGGGCTTCACATGGGAGAGAGTCACCACATACGAGGACGGGGGCGTGCT
GACCGCTACCCAGGACACCAGCCTCCAGGACGGCTGCCTCATCTACAACGTCAAGATCAGAGGGGTGAAC
TTCACATCCAACGGCCCTGTGATGCAGAAGAAAACACTCGGCTGGGAGGCCTTCACCGAGACGCTGTACC
CCGCTGACGGCGGCCTGGAAGGCAGAAACGACATGGCCCTGAAGCTCGTGGGCGGGAGCCATCTGATCGC
AAACATCAAGACCACATATAGATCCAAGAAACCCGCTAAGAACCTCAAGATGCCTGGCGTCTACTATGTG
GACTACAGACTGGAAAGAATCAAGGAGGCCAACAACGAGACCTACGTCGAGCAGCACGAGGTGGCAGTGG
CCAGATACTGCGACCTCCCTAGCAAACTGGGGCACAAGCTTAATTGAGCGGCCGCTCAACCTCTGGATTA
CAAAATTTGTGAAAGATTGACTGGTATTCTTAACTATGTTGCTCCTTTTACGCTATGTGGATACGCTGCT
TTAATGCCTTTGTATCATGCTATTGCTTCCCGTATGGCTTTCATTTTCTCCTCCTTGTATAAATCCTGGT
TGCTGTCTCTTTATGAGGAGTTGTGGCCCGTTGTCAGGCAACGTGGCGTGGTGTGCACTGTGTTTGCTGA
CGCAACCCCCACTGGTTGGGGCATTGCCACCACCTGTCAGCTCCTTTCCGGGACTTTCGCTTTCCCCCTC
CCTATTGCCACGGCGGAACTCATCGCCGCCTGCCTTGCCCGCTGCTGGACAGGGGCTCGGCTGTTGGGCA
CTGACAATTCCGTGGTGTTGTCGGGGAAATCATCGTCCTTTCCTTGGCTGCTCGCCTGTGTTGCCACCTG
GATTCTGCGCGGGACGTCCTTCTGCTACGTCCCTTCGGCCCTCAATCCAGCGGACCTTCCTTCCCGCGGC
CTGCTGCCGGCTCTGCGGCCTCTTCCGCGTCTACGCCTTCGCCCTCAGACGAGTCGGATCTCCCTTTGGG
CCGCCTCCCCGCAGGTACCTTTAAGACCAATGACTTACAAGGCAGCTGTAGATCTTAGCCACTTTTTAAA
AGAAAAGGGGGGACTGGAAGGGCTAATTCACTCCCAAAGAAGTCAAGATCTGCTTTTTGCCTGTACTGGG
TCTCTCTGGTTAGACCAGAGTCTCTCTGGTTAGACCAGATCTGAGCCTGGGAGCTCTCTGGCTAACTAGG
GAACCCACTGCTTAAGCCTCAATAAAGCTTGCCTTGAGTGCTTCAAGTAGTGTGTGCCCGTCTGTTGTGT
GACTCTGGTAACTAGAGATCCCTCAGACCCTTTTAGTCAGTGTGGAAAATCTCTAGCAGTTTAAACCCGC
TGATCAGCCTCGACTGTGCCTTCTAGTTGCCAGCCATCTGTTGTTTGCCCCTCCCCCGTGCCTTCCTTGA
CCCTGGAAGGTGCCACTCCCACTGTCCTTTCCTAATAAAATGAGGAAATTGCATCGCATTGTCTGAGTAG
GTGTCATTCTATTCTGGGGGGTGGGGTGGGGCAGGACAGCAAGGGGGAGGATTGGGAAGTCAATAGCAGG
CATGCTGGGGATGCGGTGGGCTCTATGGGCGGCCGTTAATTAAGCTTTTGTTCCCTTTAGTGAGGGTTAA
TTGCGCGCTTGGCGTAATCATGGTCATAGCTGTTTCCTGTGTGAAATTGTTATCCGCTCACAATTCCACA
CAACATACGAGCCGGAAGCATAAAGTGTAAAGCCTGGGGTGCCTAATGAGTGAGCTAACTCACATTAATT
GCGTTGCGCTCACTGCCCGCTTTCCAGTCGGGAAACCTGTCGTGCCAGCTGCATTAATGAATCGGCCAAC
GCGCGGGGAGAGGCGGTTTGCGTATTGGGCGCTCTTCCGCTTCCTCGCTCACTGACTCGCTGCGCTCGGT
CGTTCGGCTGCGGCGAGCGGTATCAGCTCACTCAAAGGCGGTAATACGGTTATCCACAGAATCAGGGGAT
AACGCAGGAAAGAACATGTGAGCAAAAGGCCAGCAAAAGGCCAGGAACCGTAAAAAGGCCGCGTTGCTGG
CGTTTTTCCATAGGCTCCGCCCCCCTGACGAGCATCACAAAAATCGACGCTCAAGTCAGAGGTGGCGAAA
CCCGACAGGACTATAAAGATACCAGGCGTTTCCCCCTGGAAGCTCCCTCGTGCGCTCTCCTGTTCCGACC
CTGCCGCTTACCGGATACCTGTCCGCCTTTCTCCCTTCGGGAAGCGTGGCGCTTTCTCATAGCTCACGCT
GTAGGTATCTCAGTTCGGTGTAGGTCGTTCGCTCCAAGCTGGGCTGTGTGCACGAACCCCCCGTTCAGCC
CGACCGCTGCGCCTTATCCGGTAACTATCGTCTTGAGTCCAACCCGGTAAGACACGACTTATCGCCACTG
GCAGCAGCCACTGGTAACAGGATTAGCAGAGCGAGGTATGTAGGCGGTGCTACAGAGTTCTTGAAGTGGT
GGCCTAACTACGGCTACACTAGAAGGACAGTATTTGGTATCTGCGCTCTGCTGAAGCCAGTTACCTTCGG
AAAAAGAGTTGGTAGCTCTTGATCCGGCAAACAAACCACCGCTGGTAGCGGTGGTTTTTTTGTTTGCAAG
CAGCAGATTACGCGCAGAAAAAAAGGATCTCAAGAAGATCCTTTGATCTTTTCTACGGGGTCTGACGCTC
AGTGGAACGAAAACTCACGTTAAGGGATTTTGGTCATGAGATTATCAAAAAGGATCTTCACCTAGATCCT
TTTAAATTAAAAATGAAGTTTTAAATCAATCTAAAGTATATATGAGTAAACTTGGTCTGACAGTTACCAA
TGCTTAATCAGTGAGGCACCTATCTCAGCGATCTGTCTATTTCGTTCATCCATAGTTGCCTGACTCCCCG
TCGTGTAGATAACTACGATACGGGAGGGCTTACCATCTGGCCCCAGTGCTGCAATGATACCGCGAGACCC
ACGCTCACCGGCTCCAGATTTATCAGCAATAAACCAGCCAGCCGGAAGGGCCGAGCGCAGAAGTGGTCCT
GCAACTTTATCCGCCTCCATCCAGTCTATTAATTGTTGCCGGGAAGCTAGAGTAAGTAGTTCGCCAGTTA
ATAGTTTGCGCAACGTTGTTGCCATTGCTACAGGCATCGTGGTGTCACGCTCGTCGTTTGGTATGGCTTC
ATTCAGCTCCGGTTCCCAACGATCAAGGCGAGTTACATGATCCCCCATGTTGTGCAAAAAAGCGGTTAGC
TCCTTCGGTCCTCCGATCGTTGTCAGAAGTAAGTTGGCCGCAGTGTTATCACTCATGGTTATGGCAGCAC
TGCATAATTCTCTTACTGTCATGCCATCCGTAAGATGCTTTTCTGTGACTGGTGAGTACTCAACCAAGTC
ATTCTGAGAATAGTGTATGCGGCGACCGAGTTGCTCTTGCCCGGCGTCAATACGGGATAATACCGCGCCA
CATAGCAGAACTTTAAAAGTGCTCATCATTGGAAAACGTTCTTCGGGGCGAAAACTCTCAAGGATCTTAC
CGCTGTTGAGATCCAGTTCGATGTAACCCACTCGTGCACCCAACTGATCTTCAGCATCTTTTACTTTCAC
CAGCGTTTCTGGGTGAGCAAAAACAGGAAGGCAAAATGCCGCAAAAAAGGGAATAAGGGCGACACGGAAA
TGTTGAATACTCATACTCTTCCTTTTTCAATATTATTGAAGCATTTATCAGGGTTATTGTCTCATGAGCG
GATACATATTTGAATGTATTTAGAAAAATAAACAAATAGGGGTTCCGCGCACATTTCCCCGAAAAGTGCC
AC
