Features (pLannotate 1.2.2; 28 found; start..end, strand, type, name):
     30..458     -  rep_origin     f1 ori (sequence partly withheld): f1 bacteriophage origin of replication; arrow indicates direction of (+) strand synthesis
    463..618     -  CDS            lacZα (fragment): LacZα fragment of β-galactosidase; lacZ fragment
    626..644     +  promoter       T7 promoter: promoter for bacteriophage T7 RNA polymerase
    658..958     +  enhancer       CMV enhancer: human cytomegalovirus immediate early enhancer
    959..1158    +  promoter       CMV promoter: human cytomegalovirus (CMV) immediate early promoter
   1176..1356    +  LTR            5' LTR (truncated): truncated 5' long terminal repeat (LTR) from HIV-1
   1403..1528    +  misc_feature   HIV-1 Ψ: packaging signal of human immunodeficiency virus type 1
   1512..1850    +  CDS            HIV-1 gag (fragment): gag protein from human immunodeficiency virus 1; gag
   2027..2260    +  misc_feature   RRE: The Rev response element (RRE) of HIV-1 allows for Rev-dependent mRNA export from the nucleus to the cytoplasm.
   2637..2737    +  CDS            Rev (fragment): human immunodeficiency virus 1 (HIV-1) Rev protein; rev; enhances nuclear export of unspliced and incompletely spliced viral mRNAs
   2787..2904    +  misc_feature   cPPT/CTS: central polypurine tract and central termination sequence of HIV-1
   2979..3219    +  promoter       U6 promoter: RNA polymerase III promoter for human U6 snRNA
   3266..3333    +  misc_RNA       tracrRNA (fragment): trans-activating CRISPR RNA for the Streptococcus pyogenes CRISPR/Cas9 system
   3356..3855    +  promoter       PGK promoter: mouse phosphoglycerate kinase 1 promoter
   3895..4491    +  CDS            PuroR (fragment): puromycin N-acetyltransferase; pac from Streptomyces; confers resistance to puromycin
   4564..5262    +  CDS            TagBFP: TagBFP is a basic (constitutively fluorescent) blue fluorescent protein published in 2008, derived from Entacmaea quadricolor. It is reported to be a very rapidly-maturing monomer with very low acid sensitivity.
   5274..5860    +  misc_feature   WPRE: woodchuck hepatitis virus posttranscriptional regulatory element
   5854..6000    +  CDS            nef (fragment): NEF_HV1LA - Experimental evidence at protein level: Swiss-Prot protein existence level 1. Extracellular Nef protein targets CD4(+) T-lymphocytes for apoptosis by interacting with CXCR4 surface receptors. From Human immunodeficiency virus type 1 group M subtype B (isolate Lai) (HIV-1).
   6008..6186    +  LTR            5' LTR (truncated): truncated 5' long terminal repeat (LTR) from HIV-1
   6212..6323    +  polyA_signal   bGH poly(A) signal: bovine growth hormone polyadenylation signal
   6462..6480    -  promoter       T3 promoter: promoter for bacteriophage T3 RNA polymerase
   6525..6541    -  protein_bind   lac operator: The lac repressor binds to the lac operator to inhibit transcription in E. coli. This inhibition can be relieved by adding lactose or isopropyl-β-D-thiogalactopyranoside (IPTG). lac repressor encoded by lacI
   6549..6579    -  promoter       lac promoter: promoter for the E. coli lac operon
   6594..6615    -  protein_bind   CAP binding site: CAP binding activates transcription in the presence of cAMP. E. coli catabolite activator protein
   6628..6720    -  CDS            lacI (fragment): lac repressor; lacI; The lac repressor binds to the lac operator to inhibit transcription in E. coli. This inhibition can be relieved by adding lactose or isopropyl-β-D-thiogalactopyranoside (IPTG).
   6903..7491    -  rep_origin     ori: high-copy-number ColE1/pMB1/pBR322/pUC origin of replication
   7662..8522    -  CDS            AmpR: β-lactamase; bla; confers resistance to ampicillin, carbenicillin, and related antibiotics
   8523..8627    -  promoter       AmpR promoter: bla
>Addgene plasmid #105038 | pKLV2-U6gRNA5(Nprl2-g2)-PGKpuroBFP-W | addgene full sequence | sequence record 205796 | Addgene NGS Result
CTAAATTGTAAGCGTTAATATTTTGTTAAAATTCGCGTTAAATTTTTGTTAAATCAGCTCATTTTTTAAC
CAATAGGCCGAAATCGGCAAAATCCCTTATAAATCAAAAGAATAGACCGAGATAGGGT
[37 nt withheld, positions 129-165]
AAAGAACGTGGACTCCAACGTCAAAGG
[49 nt withheld, positions 193-241]
T
[91 nt withheld, positions 243-333]
G
[124 nt withheld, positions 335-458]
CCCATTCGCCATTCAGGCTGCGCAACTGTTGGGAAGGGCGATCGGTGCGGGCCTCTTCGCTATTACGCCA
GCTGGCGAAAGGGGGATGTGCTGCAAGGCGATTAAGTTGGGTAACGCCAGGGTTTTCCCAGTCACGACGT
TGTAAAACGACGGCCAGTGAGCGCGCGTAATACGACTCACTATAGGGCGAATTGACTAGTACATAACTTA
CGGTAAATGGCCCGCCTGGCTGACCGCCCAACGACCCCCGCCCATTGACGTCAATAATGACGTATGTTCC
CATAGTAACGCCAATAGGGACTTTCCATTGACGTCAATGGGTGGAGTATTTACGGTAAACTGCCCACTTG
GCAGTACATCAAGTGTATCATATGCCAAGTACGCCCCCTATTGACGTCAATGACGGTAAATGGCCCGCCT
GGCATTATGCCCAGTACATGACCTTATGGGACTTTCCTACTTGGCAGTACATCTACGTATTAGTCATCGC
TATTACCATGGTGATGCGGTTTTGGCAGTACATCAATGGGCGTGGATAGCGGTTTGACTCACGGGGATTT
CCAAGTCTCCACCCCATTGACGTCAATGGGAGTTTGTTTTGGCACCAAAATCAACGGGACTTTCCAAAAT
GTCGTAACAACTCCGCCCCATTGACGCAAATGGGCGGTAGGCGTGTACGGTGGGAGGTCTATATAAGCAG
CGCGTTTTGCCTGTACTGGGTCTCTCTGGTTAGACCAGATCTGAGCCTGGGAGCTCTCTGGCTAACTAGG
GAACCCACTGCTTAAGCCTCAATAAAGCTTGCCTTGAGTGCTTCAAGTAGTGTGTGCCCGTCTGTTGTGT
GACTCTGGTAACTAGAGATCCCTCAGACCCTTTTAGTCAGTGTGGAAAATCTCTAGCAGTGGCGCCCGAA
CAGGGACTTGAAAGCGAAAGGGAAACCAGAGGAGCTCTCTCGACGCAGGACTCGGCTTGCTGAAGCGCGC
ACGGCAAGAGGCGAGGGGCGGCGACTGGTGAGTACGCCAAAAATTTTGACTAGCGGAGGCTAGAAGGAGA
GAGATGGGTGCGAGAGCGTCAGTATTAAGCGGGGGAGAATTAGATCGCGATGGGAAAAAATTCGGTTAAG
GCCAGGGGGAAAGAAAAAATATAAATTAAAACATATAGTATGGGCAAGCAGGGAGCTAGAACGATTCGCA
GTTAATCCTGGCCTGTTAGAAACATCAGAAGGCTGTAGACAAATACTGGGACAGCTACAACCATCCCTTC
AGACAGGATCAGAAGAACTTAGATCATTATATAATACAGTAGCAACCCTCTATTGTGTGCATCAAAGGAT
AGAGATAAAAGACACCAAGGAAGCTTTAGACAAGATAGAGGAAGAGCAAAACAAAAGTAAGACCACCGCA
CAGCAAGCGGCCGGCCGCGCTGATCTTCAGACCTGGAGGAGGAGATATGAGGGACAATTGGAGAAGTGAA
TTATATAAATATAAAGTAGTAAAAATTGAACCATTAGGAGTAGCACCCACCAAGGCAAAGAGAAGAGTGG
TGCAGAGAGAAAAAAGAGCAGTGGGAATAGGAGCTTTGTTCCTTGGGTTCTTGGGAGCAGCAGGAAGCAC
TATGGGCGCAGCGTCAATGACGCTGACGGTACAGGCCAGACAATTATTGTCTGGTATAGTGCAGCAGCAG
AACAATTTGCTGAGGGCTATTGAGGCGCAACAGCATCTGTTGCAACTCACAGTCTGGGGCATCAAGCAGC
TCCAGGCAAGAATCCTGGCTGTGGAAAGATACCTAAAGGATCAACAGCTCCTGGGGATTTGGGGTTGCTC
TGGAAAACTCATTTGCACCACTGCTGTGCCTTGGAATGCTAGTTGGAGTAATAAATCTCTGGAACAGATT
TGGAATCACACGACCTGGATGGAGTGGGACAGAGAAATTAACAATTACACAAGCTTAATACACTCCTTAA
TTGAAGAATCGCAAAACCAGCAAGAAAAGAATGAACAAGAATTATTGGAATTAGATAAATGGGCAAGTTT
GTGGAATTGGTTTAACATAACAAATTGGCTGTGGTATATAAAATTATTCATAATGATAGTAGGAGGCTTG
GTAGGTTTAAGAATAGTTTTTGCTGTACTTTCTATAGTGAATAGAGTTAGGCAGGGATATTCACCATTAT
CGTTTCAGACCCACCTCCCAACCCCGAGGGGACCCGACAGGCCCGAAGGAATAGAAGAAGAAGGTGGAGA
GAGAGACAGAGACAGATCCATTCGATTAGTGAACGGATCGGCACTGCGTGCGCCAATTCTGCAGACAAAT
GGCAGTATTCATCCACAATTTTAAAAGAAAAGGGGGGATTGGGGGGTACAGTGCAGGGGAAAGAATAGTA
GACATAATAGCAACAGACATACAAACTAAAGAATTACAAAAACAAATTACAAAAATTCAAAATTTTCGGG
TTTATTACAGGGACAGCAGAGATCCAGTTTGGTTAGTACCGGGCCCTACGCGTCCAAGGTCGGGCAGGAA
GAGGGCCTATTTCCCATGATTCCTTCATATTTGCATATACGATACAAGGCTGTTAGAGAGATAATTAGAA
TTAATTTGACTGTAAACACAAAGATATTAGTACAAAATACGTGACGTAGAAAGTAATAATTTCTTGGGTA
GTTTGCAGTTTTAAAATTATGTTTTAAAATGGACTATCATATGCTTACCGTAACTTGAAAGTATTTCGAT
TTCTTGGCTTTATATATCTTGTGGAAAGGACGAAACACCGCGGCCAGCTTTTTAACGATGTTTAAGAGCT
ATGCTGGAAACAGCATAGCAAGTTTAAATAAGGCTAGTCCGTTATCAACTTGAAAAAGTGGCACCGAGTC
GGTGCTTTTTTTGGATCCAATTCTACCGGGTAGGGGAGGCGCTTTTCCCAAGGCAGTCTGGAGCATGCGC
TTTAGCAGCCCCGCTGGGCACTTGGCGCTACACAAGTGGCCTCTGGCCTCGCACACATTCCACATCCACC
GGTAGGCGCCAACCGGCTCCGTTCTTTGGTGGCCCCTTCGCGCCACCTTCTACTCCTCCCCTAGTCAGGA
AGTTCCCCCCCGCCCCGCAGCTCGCGTCGTGCAGGACGTGACAAATGGAAGTAGCACGTCTCACTAGTCT
CGTGCAGATGGACAGCACCGCTGAGCAATGGAAGCGGGTAGGCCTTTGGGGCAGCGGCCAATAGCAGCTT
TGCTCCTTCGCTTTCTGGGCTCAGAGGCTGGGAAGGGGTGGGTCCGGGGGCGGGCTCAGGGGCGGGCTCA
GGGGCGGGGCGGGCGCCCGAAGGTCCTCCGGAGGCCCGGCATTCTGCACGCTTCAAAAGCGCACGTCTGC
CGCGCTGTTCTCCTCTTCCTCATCTCCGGGCCTTTCGACCTGCATCCATCTAGATCTCGAGCAGCTGAAG
CTTACCATGACCGAGTACAAGCCCACGGTGCGCCTCGCCACCCGCGACGACGTCCCCAGGGCCGTACGCA
CCCTCGCCGCCGCGTTCGCCGACTACCCCGCCACGCGCCACACCGTCGATCCGGACCGCCACATCGAGCG
GGTCACCGAGCTGCAAGAACTCTTCCTCACGCGCGTCGGGCTCGACATCGGCAAGGTGTGGGTCGCGGAC
GACGGCGCCGCGGTGGCGGTCTGGACCACGCCGGAGAGCGTCGAAGCGGGGGCGGTGTTCGCCGAGATCG
GCCCGCGCATGGCCGAGTTGAGCGGTTCCCGGCTGGCCGCGCAGCAACAGATGGAAGGCCTCCTGGCGCC
GCACCGGCCCAAGGAGCCCGCGTGGTTCCTGGCCACCGTCGGCGTCTCGCCCGACCACCAGGGCAAGGGT
CTGGGCAGCGCCGTCGTGCTCCCCGGAGTGGAGGCGGCCGAGCGCGCCGGGGTGCCCGCCTTCCTGGAGA
CCTCCGCGCCCCGCAACCTCCCCTTCTACGAGCGGCTCGGCTTCACCGTCACCGCCGACGTCGAGGTGCC
CGAAGGACCGCGCACCTGGTGCATGACCCGCAAGCCCGGTGCCGGCGGCGGGTCCGGAGGAGAGGGCAGA
GGAAGTCTCCTAACATGCGGTGACGTGGAGGAGAATCCTGGCCCAATGAGCGAGCTGATTAAGGAGAACA
TGCACATGAAGCTGTACATGGAGGGCACCGTGGACAACCATCACTTCAAGTGCACATCCGAGGGCGAAGG
CAAGCCCTACGAGGGCACCCAGACCATGAGAATCAAGGTGGTCGAGGGCGGCCCTCTCCCCTTCGCCTTC
GACATCCTGGCTACTAGCTTCCTCTACGGCAGCAAGACCTTCATCAACCACACCCAGGGCATCCCCGACT
TCTTCAAGCAGTCCTTCCCTGAGGGCTTCACATGGGAGAGAGTCACCACATACGAGGACGGGGGCGTGCT
GACCGCTACCCAGGACACCAGCCTCCAGGACGGCTGCCTCATCTACAACGTCAAGATCAGAGGGGTGAAC
TTCACATCCAACGGCCCTGTGATGCAGAAGAAAACACTCGGCTGGGAGGCCTTCACCGAGACGCTGTACC
CCGCTGACGGCGGCCTGGAAGGCAGAAACGACATGGCCCTGAAGCTCGTGGGCGGGAGCCATCTGATCGC
AAACATCAAGACCACATATAGATCCAAGAAACCCGCTAAGAACCTCAAGATGCCTGGCGTCTACTATGTG
GACTACAGACTGGAAAGAATCAAGGAGGCCAACAACGAGACCTACGTCGAGCAGCACGAGGTGGCAGTGG
CCAGATACTGCGACCTCCCTAGCAAACTGGGGCACAAGCTTAATTGAGCGGCCGCTCAACCTCTGGATTA
CAAAATTTGTGAAAGATTGACTGGTATTCTTAACTATGTTGCTCCTTTTACGCTATGTGGATACGCTGCT
TTAATGCCTTTGTATCATGCTATTGCTTCCCGTATGGCTTTCATTTTCTCCTCCTTGTATAAATCCTGGT
TGCTGTCTCTTTATGAGGAGTTGTGGCCCGTTGTCAGGCAACGTGGCGTGGTGTGCACTGTGTTTGCTGA
CGCAACCCCCACTGGTTGGGGCATTGCCACCACCTGTCAGCTCCTTTCCGGGACTTTCGCTTTCCCCCTC
CCTATTGCCACGGCGGAACTCATCGCCGCCTGCCTTGCCCGCTGCTGGACAGGGGCTCGGCTGTTGGGCA
CTGACAATTCCGTGGTGTTGTCGGGGAAATCATCGTCCTTTCCTTGGCTGCTCGCCTGTGTTGCCACCTG
GATTCTGCGCGGGACGTCCTTCTGCTACGTCCCTTCGGCCCTCAATCCAGCGGACCTTCCTTCCCGCGGC
CTGCTGCCGGCTCTGCGGCCTCTTCCGCGTCTACGCCTTCGCCCTCAGACGAGTCGGATCTCCCTTTGGG
CCGCCTCCCCGCAGGTACCTTTAAGACCAATGACTTACAAGGCAGCTGTAGATCTTAGCCACTTTTTAAA
AGAAAAGGGGGGACTGGAAGGGCTAATTCACTCCCAAAGAAGTCAAGATCTGCTTTTTGCCTGTACTGGG
TCTCTCTGGTTAGACCAGAGTCTCTCTGGTTAGACCAGATCTGAGCCTGGGAGCTCTCTGGCTAACTAGG
GAACCCACTGCTTAAGCCTCAATAAAGCTTGCCTTGAGTGCTTCAAGTAGTGTGTGCCCGTCTGTTGTGT
GACTCTGGTAACTAGAGATCCCTCAGACCCTTTTAGTCAGTGTGGAAAATCTCTAGCAGTTTAAACCCGC
TGATCAGCCTCGACTGTGCCTTCTAGTTGCCAGCCATCTGTTGTTTGCCCCTCCCCCGTGCCTTCCTTGA
CCCTGGAAGGTGCCACTCCCACTGTCCTTTCCTAATAAAATGAGGAAATTGCATCGCATTGTCTGAGTAG
GTGTCATTCTATTCTGGGGGGTGGGGTGGGGCAGGACAGCAAGGGGGAGGATTGGGAAGTCAATAGCAGG
CATGCTGGGGATGCGGTGGGCTCTATGGGCGGCCGTTAATTAAGCTTTTGTTCCCTTTAGTGAGGGTTAA
TTGCGCGCTTGGCGTAATCATGGTCATAGCTGTTTCCTGTGTGAAATTGTTATCCGCTCACAATTCCACA
CAACATACGAGCCGGGAGCATAAAGTGTAAAGCCTGGGGTGCCTAATGAGTGAGCTAACTCACATTAATT
GCGTTGCGCTCACTGCCCGCTTTCCAGTCGGGAAACCTGTCGTGCCAGCTGCATTAATGAATCGGCCAAC
GCGCGGGGAGAGGCGGTTTGCGTATTGGGCGCTCTTCCGCTTCCTCGCTCACTGACTCGCTGCGCTCGGT
CGTTCGGCTGCGGCGAGCGGTATCAGCTCACTCAAAGGCGGTAATACGGTTATCCACAGAATCAGGGGAT
AACGCAGGAAAGAACATGTGAGCAAAAGGCCAGCAAAAGGCCAGGAACCGTAAAAAGGCCGCGTTGCTGG
CGTTTTTCCATAGGCTCCGCCCCCCTGACGAGCATCACAAAAATCGACGCTCAAGTCAGAGGTGGCGAAA
CCCGACAGGACTATAAAGATACCAGGCGTTTCCCCCTGGAAGCTCCCTCGTGCGCTCTCCTGTTCCGACC
CTGCCGCTTACCGGATACCTGTCCGCCTTTCTCCCTTCGGGAAGCGTGGCGCTTTCTCATAGCTCACGCT
GTAGGTATCTCAGTTCGGTGTAGGTCGTTCGCTCCAAGCTGGGCTGTGTGCACGAACCCCCCGTTCAGCC
CGACCGCTGCGCCTTATCCGGTAACTATCGTCTTGAGTCCAACCCGGTAAGACACGACTTATCGCCACTG
GCAGCAGCCACTGGTAACAGGATTAGCAGAGCGAGGTATGTAGGCGGTGCTACAGAGTTCTTGAAGTGGT
GGCCTAACTACGGCTACACTAGAAGAACAGTATTTGGTATCTGCGCTCTGCTGAAGCCAGTTACCTTCGG
AAAAAGAGTTGGTAGCTCTTGATCCGGCAAACAAACCACCGCTGGTAGCGGTGGTTTTTTTGTTTGCAAG
CAGCAGATTACGCGCAGAAAAAAAGGATCTCAAGAAGATCCTTTGATCTTTTCTACGGGGTCTGACGCTC
AGTGGAACGAAAACTCACGTTAAGGGATTTTGGTCATGAGATTATCAAAAAGGATCTTCACCTAGATCCT
TTTAAATTAAAAATGAAGTTTTAAATCAATCTAAAGTATATATGAGTAAACTTGGTCTGACAGTTACCAA
TGCTTAATCAGTGAGGCACCTATCTCAGCGATCTGTCTATTTCGTTCATCCATAGTTGCCTGACTCCCCG
TCGTGTAGATAACTACGATACGGGAGGGCTTACCATCTGGCCCCAGTGCTGCAATGATACCGCGAGACCC
ACGCTCACCGGCTCCAGATTTATCAGCAATAAACCAGCCAGCCGGAAGGGCCGAGCGCAGAAGTGGTCCT
GCAACTTTATCCGCCTCCATCCAGTCTATTAATTGTTGCCGGGAAGCTAGAGTAAGTAGTTCGCCAGTTA
ATAGTTTGCGCAACGTTGTTGCCATTGCTACAGGCATCGTGGTGTCACGCTCGTCGTTTGGTATGGCTTC
ATTCAGCTCCGGTTCCCAACGATCAAGGCGAGTTACATGATCCCCCATGTTGTGCAAAAAAGCGGTTAGC
TCCTTCGGTCCTCCGATCGTTGTCAGAAGTAAGTTGGCCGCAGTGTTATCACTCATGGTTATGGCAGCAC
TGCATAATTCTCTTACTGTCATGCCATCCGTAAGATGCTTTTCTGTGACTGGTGAGTACTCAACCAAGTC
ATTCTGAGAATAGTGTATGCGGCGACCGAGTTGCTCTTGCCCGGCGTCAATACGGGATAATACCGCGCCA
CATAGCAGAACTTTAAAAGTGCTCATCATTGGAAAACGTTCTTCGGGGCGAAAACTCTCAAGGATCTTAC
CGCTGTTGAGATCCAGTTCGATGTAACCCACTCGTGCACCCAACTGATCTTCAGCATCTTTTACTTTCAC
CAGCGTTTCTGGGTGAGCAAAAACAGGAAGGCAAAATGCCGCAAAAAAGGGAATAAGGGCGACACGGAAA
TGTTGAATACTCATACTCTTCCTTTTTCAATATTATTGAAGCATTTATCAGGGTTATTGTCTCATGAGCG
GATACATATTTGAATGTATTTAGAAAAATAAACAAATAGGGGTTCCGCGCACATTTCCCCGAAAAGTGCC
AC
